Addgene plasmid #161325: pDONR221-SLC6A11_STOP
Purpose: Gateway entry clone with codon-optimized ORF sequence for subcloning into custom expression vectors. Contains a STOP codon at the end of the codon-optimized ORF sequence.
Depositing lab: RESOLUTE Consortium & Giulio Superti-Furga. Depositing organization: CeMM Research Center for Molecular Medicine. Publication: The RESOLUTE consortium: unlocking SLC transporters for drug discovery. Superti-Furga G, Lackner D, Wiedmer T, Ingles-Prieto A, Barbosa B, Girardi E, Goldmann U, Gurtl B, Klavins K, Klimek C, Lindinger S, Lineiro-Retes E, Muller AC, Onstein S, Redinger G, Reil D, Sedlyarov V, Wolf G, Crawford M, Everley R, ... Steppan CM. Nat Rev Drug Discov. 2020 Jul;19(7):429-430. doi: 10.1038/d41573-020-00056-6. PubMed 32265506.
Backbone
  Vector backbone: pDONR221
  Backbone manufacturer: ThermoFisher Scientific
  Backbone size w/o insert (bp): 2550
  Vector type: Mammalian Expression
Growth in bacteria
  Bacterial resistance: Kanamycin, 50 μg/mL
  Growth temperature: 37°C
  Growth strain: NEB Stable
  Copy number: High Copy
Gene/Insert
  Gene/Insert name: SLC6A11 (alt name: GAT3)
  Species: H. sapiens (human)
  Insert size (bp): 1899
  Entrez Gene: SLC6A11 (a.k.a. GAT-3, GAT3, GAT4)
  Cloning method: Gateway Cloning
  Sequencing primers: 5′ M13-fwd; 3′ M13-rev
Terms and licenses: Academic/Nonprofit Terms; Industry Terms
Depositor comments: This plasmid contains a STOP codon at the end of the codon-optimized ORF. For the version of this plasmid that does not contain a STOP codon, please see Addgene plasmid 132159 For more information on the full Resolute plasmid collection, please see www.addgene.org/depositor-collections/re-solute/. Please provide your feedback on this plasmid to the RESOLUTE consortium by filling out their RESOLUTE repository feedback form: https://forms.office.com/Pages/ResponsePage.aspx?id=0e05yklzmkS7rjFGQL4N7z4feCLQvEJAmVcOCM_u885UN1JJRko0Ukg4TVQwNTZLOUxPQVJWT1NHUCQlQCN0PWcu
How to cite: pDONR221-SLC6A11_STOP was a gift from RESOLUTE Consortium & Giulio Superti-Furga (Addgene plasmid # 161325 ; http://n2t.net/addgene:161325 ; RRID:Addgene_161325)
