[The description below was written by a language model from this plasmid's Addgene catalogue record and pLannotate feature annotations shown in this document.]
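Description:
pDONR221-SLC6A11_STOP is a Gateway entry clone built on the pDONR221 backbone, carrying a codon-optimized open reading frame for human SLC6A11 (also called GAT3), a sodium-dependent GABA transporter that terminates GABA signalling by reuptake. The sequenced plasmid is 4,449 nt. It is maintained in E. coli through a high-copy ColE1/pUC-type origin and selected with kanamycin via an aminoglycoside phosphotransferase (KanR) gene. Although the catalogue classes it as a mammalian expression vector, the feature table shows no eukaryotic promoter or polyadenylation signal next to the insert. The plasmid therefore functions as a shuttle or donor clone rather than as an expression construct in its own right.

The roughly 1.9 kb ORF sits between attL1 and attL2, the recombination sites used in the LR Clonase reaction, so the coding sequence can be transferred directionally into any attR-containing destination vector that supplies the desired promoter, tags and selection markers. This version retains a stop codon at the end of the ORF, which suits native, untagged or N-terminally tagged expression. A companion clone without the stop codon exists for C-terminal fusions. The remaining annotated elements are standard backbone parts: rrnB T1 and T2 terminators upstream of the cassette, which shield the insert from read-through transcription, a T7 promoter just outside attL2 pointing back toward the insert, and short lacI and lacZα remnants with no evident functional role. The plasmid belongs to a consortium collection of solute carrier clones made to support systematic study of SLC transporters and their potential as drug targets.
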