Features (pLannotate 1.2.2; 10 found; start..end, strand, type, name):
      1..100     +  protein_bind   attL1: mutant version of attL; recombination site for the Gateway® LR reaction LR Clonase™
    106..2001    +  CDS            SLC6A11 (sequence withheld): S6A11_HUMAN - Also known as GABT3, GAT3. Experimental evidence at transcript level: Swiss-Prot protein existence level 2. Terminates the action of GABA by its high affinity sodium- dependent reuptake into presynaptic terminals. From Homo sapiens (Human).
   2006..2105    -  protein_bind   attL2: mutant version of attL; recombination site for the Gateway® LR reaction LR Clonase™
   2123..2141    -  promoter       T7 promoter: promoter for bacteriophage T7 RNA polymerase
   2275..3084    +  CDS            KanR: aminoglycoside phosphotransferase; aph(3')-Ia; confers resistance to kanamycin in bacteria or G418 (Geneticin®) in eukaryotes
   3231..3819    +  rep_origin     ori: high-copy-number ColE1/pMB1/pBR322/pUC origin of replication
   4002..4094    +  CDS            lacI (fragment): lac repressor; lacI; The lac repressor binds to the lac operator to inhibit transcription in E. coli. This inhibition can be relieved by adding lactose or isopropyl-β-D-thiogalactopyranoside (IPTG).
   4149..4176    -  terminator     rrnB T2 terminator: transcription terminator T2 from the E. coli rrnB gene
   4308..4351    +  terminator     rrnB T1 terminator: Escherichia coli rrnB; transcription terminator T1 from the E. coli rrnB gene
   4398..4434    -  CDS            lacZα (fragment): LacZα fragment of β-galactosidase; lacZ fragment
>Addgene plasmid #161325 | pDONR221-SLC6A11_STOP | addgene full sequence | sequence record 426344 | Addgene NGS Result
CAAATAATGATTTTATTTTGACTGATAGTGACCTGTTCGTTGCAACACATTGATGAGCAATGCTTTTTTA
TAATGCCAACTTTGTACAAAAAAGCAGGCTCCACC
[1896 nt withheld, positions 106-2001]
TAAGACCCAGCTTTCTTGTACAAAGTTGGCATTATAAGAAAGCATTGCTTATCAATTTGTTGCAACGAAC
AGGTCACTATCAGTCAAAATAAAATCATTATTTGCCATCCAGCTGATATCCCCTATAGTGAGTCGTATTA
CATGGTCATAGCTGTTTCCTGGCAGCTCTGGCCCGTGTCTCAAAATCTCTGATGTTACATTGCACAAGAT
AAAAATATATCATCATGAACAATAAAACTGTCTGCTTACATAAACAGTAATACAAGGGGTGTTATGAGCC
ATATTCAACGGGAAACGTCGAGGCCGCGATTAAATTCCAACATGGATGCTGATTTATATGGGTATAAATG
GGCTCGCGATAATGTCGGGCAATCAGGTGCGACAATCTATCGCTTGTATGGGAAGCCCGATGCGCCAGAG
TTGTTTCTGAAACATGGCAAAGGTAGCGTTGCCAATGATGTTACAGATGAGATGGTCAGACTAAACTGGC
TGACGGAATTTATGCCTCTTCCGACCATCAAGCATTTTATCCGTACTCCTGATGATGCATGGTTACTCAC
CACTGCGATCCCCGGAAAAACAGCATTCCAGGTATTAGAAGAATATCCTGATTCAGGTGAAAATATTGTT
GATGCGCTGGCAGTGTTCCTGCGCCGGTTGCATTCGATTCCTGTTTGTAATTGTCCTTTTAACAGCGATC
GCGTATTTCGTCTCGCTCAGGCGCAATCACGAATGAATAACGGTTTGGTTGATGCGAGTGATTTTGATGA
CGAGCGTAATGGCTGGCCTGTTGAACAAGTCTGGAAAGAAATGCATAAACTTTTGCCATTCTCACCGGAT
TCAGTCGTCACTCATGGTGATTTCTCACTTGATAACCTTATTTTTGACGAGGGGAAATTAATAGGTTGTA
TTGATGTTGGACGAGTCGGAATCGCAGACCGATACCAGGATCTTGCCATCCTATGGAACTGCCTCGGTGA
GTTTTCTCCTTCATTACAGAAACGGCTTTTTCAAAAATATGGTATTGATAATCCTGATATGAATAAATTG
CAGTTTCATTTGATGCTCGATGAGTTTTTCTAATCAGAATTGGTTAATTGGTTGTAACACTGGCAGAGCA
TTACGCTGACTTGACGGGACGGCGCAAGCTCATGACCAAAATCCCTTAACGTGAGTTACGCGTCGTTCCA
CTGAGCGTCAGACCCCGTAGAAAAGATCAAAGGATCTTCTTGAGATCCTTTTTTTCTGCGCGTAATCTGC
TGCTTGCAAACAAAAAAACCACCGCTACCAGCGGTGGTTTGTTTGCCGGATCAAGAGCTACCAACTCTTT
TTCCGAAGGTAACTGGCTTCAGCAGAGCGCAGATACCAAATACTGTTCTTCTAGTGTAGCCGTAGTTAGG
CCACCACTTCAAGAACTCTGTAGCACCGCCTACATACCTCGCTCTGCTAATCCTGTTACCAGTGGCTGCT
GCCAGTGGCGATAAGTCGTGTCTTACCGGGTTGGACTCAAGACGATAGTTACCGGATAAGGCGCAGCGGT
CGGGCTGAACGGGGGGTTCGTGCACACAGCCCAGCTTGGAGCGAACGACCTACACCGAACTGAGATACCT
ACAGCGTGAGCTATGAGAAAGCGCCACGCTTCCCGAAGGGAGAAAGGCGGACAGGTATCCGGTAAGCGGC
AGGGTCGGAACAGGAGAGCGCACGAGGGAGCTTCCAGGGGGAAACGCCTGGTATCTTTATAGTCCTGTCG
GGTTTCGCCACCTCTGACTTGAGCGTCGATTTTTGTGATGCTCGTCAGGGGGGCGGAGCCTATGGAAAAA
CGCCAGCAACGCGGCCTTTTTACGGTTCCTGGCCTTTTGCTGGCCTTTTGCTCACATGTTCTTTCCTGCG
TTATCCCCTGATTCTGTGGATAACCGTATTACCGCCTTTGAGTGAGCTGATACCGCTCGCCGCAGCCGAA
CGACCGAGCGCAGCGAGTCAGTGAGCGAGGAAGCGGAAGAGCGCCCAATACGCAAACCGCCTCTCCCCGC
GCGTTGGCCGATTCATTAATGCAGCTGGCACGACAGGTTTCCCGACTGGAAAGCGGGCAGTGAGCGCAAC
GCAATTAATACGCGTACCGCTAGCCAGGAAGAGTTTGTAGAAACGCAAAAAGGCCATCCGTCAGGATGGC
CTTCTGCTTAGTTTGATGCCTGGCAGTTTATGGCGGGCGTCCTGCCCGCCACCCTCCGGGCCGTTGCTTC
ACAACGTTCAAATCCGCTCCCGGCGGATTTGTCCTACTCAGGAGAGCGTTCACCGACAAACAACAGATAA
AACGAAAGGCCCAGTCTTCCGACTGAGCCTTTCGTTTTATTTGATGCCTGGCAGTTCCCTACTCTCGCGT
TAACGCTAGCATGGATGTTTTCCCAGTCACGACGTTGTAAAACGACGGCCAGTCTTAAGCTCGGGCCC
