>Addgene plasmid #161325 | pDONR221-SLC6A11_STOP | depositor partial sequence | sequence record 312585 | Codon-optimized ORF of SLC6A11
[1896 nt withheld, positions 1-1896]
TAA
